Addgene plasmid #195967: 457 p3E-2A-EGFPpA
Purpose: Gateway p3E 2A fluorophore
Depositing lab: Kristen Kwan & Christian Mosimann. Depositing organization: University of Utah. Publication: Next-generation plasmids for transgenesis in zebrafish and beyond. Kemmler CL, Moran HR, Murray BF, Scoresby A, Klem JR, Eckert RL, Lepovsky E, Bertho S, Nieuwenhuize S, Burger S, D'Agati G, Betz C, Puller AC, Felker A, Ditrychova K, Botschi S, Affolter M, Rohner N, Lovely CB, Kwan KM, Burger A, Mosimann C. Development. 2023 Mar 28:dev.201531. doi: 10.1242/dev.201531. PubMed 36975217.
Backbone
  Vector backbone: pENTR/D
  Vector type: Other
Growth in bacteria
  Bacterial resistance: Kanamycin, 50 μg/mL
  Growth temperature: 37°C
  Growth strain: DH5alpha
  Copy number: High Copy
Gene/Insert
  Gene/Insert name: 2A-EGFP
  Species: Other
  Cloning method: Restriction Enzyme; 5′ cloning site Unknown (unknown if destroyed)
Terms and licenses: Academic/Nonprofit Terms; Industry Terms: Not Available to Industry
Depositor comments: Please visit https://www.biorxiv.org/content/10.1101/2022.12.13.520107v1.article-info for bioRxiv preprint.
How to cite: 457 p3E-2A-EGFPpA was a gift from Kristen Kwan & Christian Mosimann (Addgene plasmid # 195967 ; http://n2t.net/addgene:195967 ; RRID:Addgene_195967)
