[The description below was written by a language model from this plasmid's Addgene catalogue record and pLannotate feature annotations shown in this document.]
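Description:
457 p3E-2A-EGFPpA is a 3,721 bp Gateway 3′ entry clone ("p3E") from a plasmid toolkit built for transgenesis in zebrafish and other systems. The catalogue lists pENTR/D as the backbone. It is maintained in E. coli as a high-copy plasmid through a ColE1/pUC-type origin and selected with kanamycin via an aph(3′)-Ia KanR gene. rrnB T1 and T2 terminators lie upstream of the recombination cassette, where they insulate it from read-through transcription. Short lacI and lacZα fragments and T7 promoter sequences also appear and seem to be backbone remnants with no stated role.

The payload sits between Gateway recombination sites: an attR2 site on the 5′ side and, on the 3′ side, a region the automated annotation calls attB3 overlapping an attL fragment, consistent with the attL3-type site expected in a 3′ entry vector. Between them is a P2A peptide coding sequence from porcine teschovirus-1 placed immediately upstream of the EGFP open reading frame. An SV40 polyadenylation signal lies downstream and is annotated on the reverse strand. The entry clone contains no eukaryotic promoter. It is designed to be combined in a multisite LR reaction with a 5′ entry clone carrying a promoter or enhancer, a middle entry clone carrying a coding sequence without a stop codon, and a destination vector. In the assembled transgene, ribosomal skipping at P2A releases the protein of interest and EGFP as separate polypeptides from a single transcript. Green fluorescence therefore reports expression without a bulky fusion, leaving only short 2A-derived residues on the two proteins.
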