Features (pLannotate 1.2.2; 14 found; start..end, strand, type, name):
     88..211     -  protein_bind   attR2: mutant version of attR; recombination site for the Gateway® LR reaction LR Clonase™
    223..279     +  CDS            P2A: 2A peptide from porcine teschovirus-1 polyprotein Eukaryotic ribosomes fail to insert a peptide bond between the Gly and Pro residues, yielding separate polypeptides.
    280..996     +  CDS            EGFP: EGFP is a basic (constitutively fluorescent) green fluorescent protein published in 1996, derived from Aequorea victoria. It is reported to be a rapidly-maturing weak dimer with moderate acid sensitivity.
   1075..1092    -  promoter       T7 promoter (fragment): promoter for bacteriophage T7 RNA polymerase
   1097..1231    -  polyA_signal   SV40 poly(A) signal: SV40 polyadenylation signal
   1294..1314    -  protein_bind   attB3: mutant version of attB; core recombination site for the Gateway® BP reaction BP Clonase™
   1305..1390    -  protein_bind   attL1 (fragment): mutant version of attL; recombination site for the Gateway® LR reaction LR Clonase™
   1427..1445    -  promoter       T7 promoter: promoter for bacteriophage T7 RNA polymerase
   1579..2388    +  CDS            KanR: aminoglycoside phosphotransferase; aph(3')-Ia; confers resistance to kanamycin in bacteria or G418 (Geneticin®) in eukaryotes
   2535..3123    +  rep_origin     ori: high-copy-number ColE1/pMB1/pBR322/pUC origin of replication
   3306..3398    +  CDS            lacI (fragment): lac repressor; lacI; The lac repressor binds to the lac operator to inhibit transcription in E. coli. This inhibition can be relieved by adding lactose or isopropyl-β-D-thiogalactopyranoside (IPTG).
   3453..3480    -  terminator     rrnB T2 terminator: transcription terminator T2 from the E. coli rrnB gene
   3612..3655    +  terminator     rrnB T1 terminator: Escherichia coli rrnB; transcription terminator T1 from the E. coli rrnB gene
   3702..17      -  CDS            lacZα (fragment) (across the origin): LacZα fragment of β-galactosidase; lacZ fragment
>Addgene plasmid #195967 | 457 p3E-2A-EGFPpA | addgene full sequence | sequence record 385879 | Addgene NGS Result
GTAAAACGACGGCCAGTCTTAAGCTCGGGCCCTGCAGCTCTAGAGCTCGAATTCTACAGGTCACTAATAC
CATCTAAGTAGTTGGTTCATAGTGACTGCATATGTTGTGTTTTACAGTATTATGTAGTCTGTTTTTTATG
CAAAATCTAATTTAATATATTGATATTTATATCATTTTACGTTTCTCGTTCAACTTTCTTGTACAAAGTG
GGGGGATCCGGAGCCACGAACTTCTCTCTGTTAAAGCAAGCAGGAGACGTGGAAGAAAACCCCGGTCCTA
TGGTGAGCAAGGGCGAGGAGCTGTTCACCGGGGTGGTGCCCATCCTGGTCGAGCTGGACGGCGACGTAAA
CGGCCACAAGTTCAGCGTGTCCGGCGAGGGCGAGGGCGATGCCACCTACGGCAAGCTGACCCTGAAGTTC
ATCTGCACCACCGGCAAGCTGCCCGTGCCCTGGCCCACCCTCGTGACCACCCTGACCTACGGCGTGCAGT
GCTTCAGCCGCTACCCCGACCACATGAAGCAGCACGACTTCTTCAAGTCCGCCATGCCCGAAGGCTACGT
CCAGGAGCGCACCATCTTCTTCAAGGACGACGGCAACTACAAGACCCGCGCCGAGGTGAAGTTCGAGGGC
GACACCCTGGTGAACCGCATCGAGCTGAAGGGCATCGACTTCAAGGAGGACGGCAACATCCTGGGGCACA
AGCTGGAGTACAACTACAACAGCCACAACGTCTATATCATGGCCGACAAGCAGAAGAACGGCATCAAGGT
GAACTTCAAGATCCGCCACAACATCGAGGACGGCAGCGTGCAGCTCGCCGACCACTACCAGCAGAACACC
CCCATCGGCGACGGCCCCGTGCTGCTGCCCGACAACCACTACCTGAGCACCCAGTCCGCCCTGAGCAAAG
ACCCCAACGAGAAGCGCGATCACATGGTCCTGCTGGAGTTCGTGACCGCCGCCGGGATCACTCTCGGCAT
GGACGAGCTGTACAAGGGCGGTGGAAGATCTGGGAATTCAAGGCCTCTCGAGCCTCTAGATTCTGCAGCC
CTATAGTGAGGCGCGCCTCTAGAACTATAGTGAGTCGTATTACGTAGATCCAGACATGATAAGATACATT
GATGAGTTTGGACAAACCACAACTAGAATGCAGTGAAAAAAATGCTTTATTTGTGAAATTTGTGATGCTA
TTGCTTTATTTGTAACCATTATAAGCTGCAATAAACAAGTTAACAACAACAATTGCATTCATTTTATGTT
TCAGGTTCAGGGGGAGGTGTGGGAGGTTTTTTCCAACTTTATTATACAAAGTTGGCATTATAAAAAAGCA
TTGCTTATCAATTTGTTGCAACGAACAGGTCACTATCAGTCAAAATAAAATCATTATTTGGAGCTCCATG
GTAGCGTTAACGCGGCCGCGATATCCCCTATAGTGAGTCGTATTACATGGTCATAGCTGTTTCCTGGCAG
CTCTGGCCCGTGTCTCAAAATCTCTGATGTTACATTGCACAAGATAAAAATATATCATCATGAACAATAA
AACTGTCTGCTTACATAAACAGTAATACAAGGGGTGTTATGAGCCATATTCAACGGGAAACGTCGAGGCC
GCGATTAAATTCCAACATGGATGCTGATTTATATGGGTATAAATGGGCTCGCGATAATGTCGGGCAATCA
GGTGCGACAATCTATCGCTTGTATGGGAAGCCCGATGCGCCAGAGTTGTTTCTGAAACATGGCAAAGGTA
GCGTTGCCAATGATGTTACAGATGAGATGGTCAGACTAAACTGGCTGACGGAATTTATGCCTCTTCCGAC
CATCAAGCATTTTATCCGTACTCCTGATGATGCATGGTTACTCACCACTGCGATCCCCGGAAAAACAGCA
TTCCAGGTATTAGAAGAATATCCTGATTCAGGTGAAAATATTGTTGATGCGCTGGCAGTGTTCCTGCGCC
GGTTGCATTCGATTCCTGTTTGTAATTGTCCTTTTAACAGCGATCGCGTATTTCGTCTCGCTCAGGCGCA
ATCACGAATGAATAACGGTTTGGTTGATGCGAGTGATTTTGATGACGAGCGTAATGGCTGGCCTGTTGAA
CAAGTCTGGAAAGAAATGCATAAACTTTTGCCATTCTCACCGGATTCAGTCGTCACTCATGGTGATTTCT
CACTTGATAACCTTATTTTTGACGAGGGGAAATTAATAGGTTGTATTGATGTTGGACGAGTCGGAATCGC
AGACCGATACCAGGATCTTGCCATCCTATGGAACTGCCTCGGTGAGTTTTCTCCTTCATTACAGAAACGG
CTTTTTCAAAAATATGGTATTGATAATCCTGATATGAATAAATTGCAGTTTCATTTGATGCTCGATGAGT
TTTTCTAATCAGAATTGGTTAATTGGTTGTAACACTGGCAGAGCATTACGCTGACTTGACGGGACGGCGC
AAGCTCATGACCAAAATCCCTTAACGTGAGTTACGCGTCGTTCCACTGAGCGTCAGACCCCGTAGAAAAG
ATCAAAGGATCTTCTTGAGATCCTTTTTTTCTGCGCGTAATCTGCTGCTTGCAAACAAAAAAACCACCGC
TACCAGCGGTGGTTTGTTTGCCGGATCAAGAGCTACCAACTCTTTTTCCGAAGGTAACTGGCTTCAGCAG
AGCGCAGATACCAAATACTGTTCTTCTAGTGTAGCCGTAGTTAGGCCACCACTTCAAGAACTCTGTAGCA
CCGCCTACATACCTCGCTCTGCTAATCCTGTTACCAGTGGCTGCTGCCAGTGGCGATAAGTCGTGTCTTA
CCGGGTTGGACTCAAGACGATAGTTACCGGATAAGGCGCAGCGGTCGGGCTGAACGGGGGGTTCGTGCAC
ACAGCCCAGCTTGGAGCGAACGACCTACACCGAACTGAGATACCTACAGCGTGAGCTATGAGAAAGCGCC
ACGCTTCCCGAAGGGAGAAAGGCGGACAGGTATCCGGTAAGCGGCAGGGTCGGAACAGGAGAGCGCACGA
GGGAGCTTCCAGGGGGAAACGCCTGGTATCTTTATAGTCCTGTCGGGTTTCGCCACCTCTGACTTGAGCG
TCGATTTTTGTGATGCTCGTCAGGGGGGCGGAGCCTATGGAAAAACGCCAGCAACGCGGCCTTTTTACGG
TTCCTGGCCTTTTGCTGGCCTTTTGCTCACATGTTCTTTCCTGCGTTATCCCCTGATTCTGTGGATAACC
GTATTACCGCCTTTGAGTGAGCTGATACCGCTCGCCGCAGCCGAACGACCGAGCGCAGCGAGTCAGTGAG
CGAGGAAGCGGAAGAGCGCCCAATACGCAAACCGCCTCTCCCCGCGCGTTGGCCGATTCATTAATGCAGC
TGGCACGACAGGTTTCCCGACTGGAAAGCGGGCAGTGAGCGCAACGCAATTAATACGCGTACCGCTAGCC
AGGAAGAGTTTGTAGAAACGCAAAAAGGCCATCCGTCAGGATGGCCTTCTGCTTAGTTTGATGCCTGGCA
GTTTATGGCGGGCGTCCTGCCCGCCACCCTCCGGGCCGTTGCTTCACAACGTTCAAATCCGCTCCCGGCG
GATTTGTCCTACTCAGGAGAGCGTTCACCGACAAACAACAGATAAAACGAAAGGCCCAGTCTTCCGACTG
AGCCTTTCGTTTTATTTGATGCCTGGCAGTTCCCTACTCTCGCGTTAACGCTAGCATGGATGTTTTCCCA
GTCACGACGTT
